Addgene plasmid #111638: PTE_25
Purpose: Funclib design PTE_25
Depositing lab: Sarel Fleishman. Depositing organization: Weizmann Institute of Science. Publication: Automated Design of Efficient and Functionally Diverse Enzyme Repertoires. Khersonsky O, Lipsh R, Avizemer Z, Ashani Y, Goldsmith M, Leader H, Dym O, Rogotner S, Trudeau DL, Prilusky J, Amengual-Rigo P, Guallar V, Tawfik DS, Fleishman SJ. Mol Cell. 2018 Oct 4;72(1):178-186.e5. doi: 10.1016/j.molcel.2018.08.033. Epub 2018 Sep 27. PubMed 30270109.
Backbone
  Vector backbone: pMal C2
  Backbone manufacturer: NEB
  Backbone size w/o insert (bp): 6634
  Total vector size (bp): 1008
  Vector type: Bacterial Expression
Growth in bacteria
  Bacterial resistance: Ampicillin, 100 μg/mL
  Growth temperature: 37°C
  Growth strain: DH5alpha
  Copy number: High Copy
Gene/Insert
  Gene/Insert name: PTE_25 (alt name: Funclib design PTE_25)
  Species: Synthetic
  Insert size (bp): 1008
  Promoter: pTac
  Tag / fusion protein: MBP (N terminal on backbone)
  Cloning method: Restriction Enzyme; 5′ cloning site EcoRI (not destroyed); 3′ cloning site PstI (not destroyed)
  Sequencing primers: 5′ GACGCGCAGACTAATTCGAGCTC; 3′ CAGGGTTTTCCCAGTCACGACGTTGTAA
Terms and licenses: Academic/Nonprofit Terms; Industry Terms: Not Available to Industry
How to cite: PTE_25 was a gift from Sarel Fleishman (Addgene plasmid # 111638 ; http://n2t.net/addgene:111638 ; RRID:Addgene_111638)
