[The description below was written by a language model from this plasmid's Addgene catalogue record and pLannotate feature annotations shown in this document.]
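Description:
PTE_25 is a bacterial expression plasmid built on the pMal C2 backbone, carrying a synthetic, computationally designed variant of phosphotriesterase described in the record as a FuncLib design. The roughly 1 kb insert sits between retained EcoRI and PstI sites, and annotation matches it to the opd organophosphate hydrolase of Brevundimonas diminuta, an enzyme that hydrolyses synthetic organophosphate triesters such as the insecticide paraoxon. It is positioned downstream of a maltose-binding protein coding sequence to give an N-terminal MBP fusion. This version of MBP lacks a signal sequence, so the fusion should remain in the cytosol. MBP generally aids solubility and allows affinity purification on amylose resin.

Expression is driven by the tac promoter with an adjacent lac operator. The plasmid also carries lacI under the lacIq promoter, so transcription is repressed until it is induced with IPTG. A remnant lacZα fragment lies downstream of the insert, followed by the rrnB T1 and T2 terminators. Propagation in E. coli relies on a ColE1/pMB1-type origin, with ampicillin selection through β-lactamase. An M13 origin is present for single-stranded DNA production, along with the pBR322 bom and rop elements. The catalogue lists the plasmid as high copy, although rop normally moderates copy number. The catalogue's total size of 1008 bp evidently repeats the insert length, since both full sequence records are about 7.6 kb and their annotations agree with each other. The plasmid is suited to producing this designed enzyme for comparison of activity and substrate specificity within a designed enzyme repertoire.
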