Features (pLannotate 1.2.2; 19 found; start..end, strand, type, name):
      3..80      +  promoter       lacIq promoter: lacI (mutant); In the lacIq allele, a single base change in the promoter boosts expression of the lacI gene about 10-fold.
     81..1163    +  CDS            lacI: lac repressor; lacI; The lac repressor binds to the lac operator to inhibit transcription in E. coli. This inhibition can be relieved by adding lactose or isopropyl-β-D-thiogalactopyranoside (IPTG).
   1176..1197    +  protein_bind   CAP binding site: CAP binding activates transcription in the presence of cAMP. E. coli catabolite activator protein
   1216..1233    +  promoter       tet promoter (fragment): E. coli promoter for tetracycline efflux protein gene
   1406..1434    +  promoter       tac promoter: strong E. coli promoter; hybrid between the trp and lac UV5 promoters
   1442..1458    +  protein_bind   lac operator: The lac repressor binds to the lac operator to inhibit transcription in E. coli. This inhibition can be relieved by adding lactose or isopropyl-β-D-thiogalactopyranoside (IPTG). lac repressor encoded by lacI
   1528..2628    +  CDS            MBP: maltose binding protein from E. coli; malE (mutated); This version of the gene does not encode a signal sequence, so MBP will remain in the cytosol.
   2710..3708    +  CDS            opd (fragment): OPD_BREDI - Experimental evidence at protein level: Swiss-Prot protein existence level 1. Has an unusual substrate specificity for synthetic organophosphate triesters and phosphorofluoridates. All of the phosphate triesters found to be substrates are synthetic compounds. The identity of any naturally occurring substrate for the enzyme is unknown. Has no detectable activity with phosphate monoesters or diesters and no activity as an esterase or protease. It catalyzes the hydrolysis of the insecticide paraoxon at a rate approaching the diffusion limit and thus appears to be optimally evolved for
   3731..3885    +  CDS            lacZα (fragment): LacZα fragment of β-galactosidase; lacZ fragment
   3978..4093    +  ncRNA          5S rRNA: Accession: RF00001 - 5S ribosomal RNA
   4097..4183    +  terminator     rrnB T1 terminator: Escherichia coli rrnB; transcription terminator T1 from the E. coli rrnB gene
   4275..4302    +  terminator     rrnB T2 terminator: transcription terminator T2 from the E. coli rrnB gene
   4322..4413    +  promoter       AmpR promoter: bla
   4414..5274    +  CDS            AmpR: β-lactamase; bla; confers resistance to ampicillin, carbenicillin, and related antibiotics
   5316..5829    -  rep_origin     M13 ori (sequence partly withheld): M13 bacteriophage origin of replication; arrow indicates direction of (+) strand synthesis
   5940..6528    +  rep_origin     ori: high-copy-number ColE1/pMB1/pBR322/pUC origin of replication
   6714..6856    -  misc_feature   bom: basis of mobility region from pBR322
   6958..7149    -  CDS            rop: Rop protein, which maintains plasmids at low copy number; rop
   7166..7546    +  CDS            YPB1_ECOLX: Protein predicted: Swiss-Prot protein existence level 4. From Escherichia coli.
>Addgene plasmid #111638 | PTE_25 | depositor full sequence | sequence record 209855 | PTE_25 sequence 7642 bps
CCGACACCATCGAATGGTGCAAAACCTTTCGCGGTATGGCATGATAGCGCCCGGAAGAGAGTCAATTCAG
GGTGGTGAATGTGAAACCAGTAACGTTATACGATGTCGCAGAGTATGCCGGTGTCTCTTATCAGACCGTT
TCCCGCGTGGTGAACCAGGCCAGCCACGTTTCTGCGAAAACGCGGGAAAAAGTGGAAGCGGCGATGGCGG
AGCTGAATTACATTCCCAACCGCGTGGCACAACAACTGGCGGGCAAACAGTCGTTGCTGATTGGCGTTGC
CACCTCCAGTCTGGCCCTGCACGCGCCGTCGCAAATTGTCGCGGCGATTAAATCTCGCGCCGATCAACTG
GGTGCCAGCGTGGTGGTGTCGATGGTAGAACGAAGCGGCGTCGAAGCCTGTAAAGCGGCGGTGCACAATC
TTCTCGCGCAACGCGTCAGTGGGCTGATCATTAACTATCCGCTGGATGACCAGGATGCCATTGCTGTGGA
AGCTGCCTGCACTAATGTTCCGGCGTTATTTCTTGATGTCTCTGACCAGACACCCATCAACAGTATTATT
TTCTCCCATGAAGACGGTACGCGACTGGGCGTGGAGCATCTGGTCGCATTGGGTCACCAGCAAATCGCGC
TGTTAGCGGGCCCATTAAGTTCTGTCTCGGCGCGTCTGCGTCTGGCTGGCTGGCATAAATATCTCACTCG
CAATCAAATTCAGCCGATAGCGGAACGGGAAGGCGACTGGAGTGCCATGTCCGGTTTTCAACAAACCATG
CAAATGCTGAATGAGGGCATCGTTCCCACTGCGATGCTGGTTGCCAACGATCAGATGGCGCTGGGCGCAA
TGCGCGCCATTACCGAGTCCGGGCTGCGCGTTGGTGCGGATATCTCGGTAGTGGGATACGACGATACCGA
AGACAGCTCATGTTATATCCCGCCGTTAACCACCATCAAACAGGATTTTCGCCTGCTGGGGCAAACCAGC
GTGGACCGCTTGCTGCAACTCTCTCAGGGCCAGGCGGTGAAGGGCAATCAGCTGTTGCCCGTCTCACTGG
TGAAAAGAAAAACCACCCTGGCGCCCAATACGCAAACCGCCTCTCCCCGCGCGTTGGCCGATTCATTAAT
GCAGCTGGCACGACAGGTTTCCCGACTGGAAAGCGGGCAGTGAGCGCAACGCAATTAATGTAAGTTAGCT
CACTCATTAGGCACAATTCTCATGTTTGACAGCTTATCATCGACTGCACGGTGCACCAATGCTTCTGGCG
TCAGGCAGCCATCGGAAGCTGTGGTATGGCTGTGCAGGTCGTAAATCACTGCATAATTCGTGTCGCTCAA
GGCGCACTCCCGTTCTGGATAATGTTTTTTGCGCCGACATCATAACGGTTCTGGCAAATATTCTGAAATG
AGCTGTTGACAATTAATCATCGGCTCGTATAATGTGTGGAATTGTGAGCGGATAACAATTTCACACAGGA
AACAGCCAGTCCGTTTAGGTGTTTTCACGAGCACTTCACCAACAAGGACCATAGCATATGAAAATCGAAG
AAGGTAAACTGGTAATCTGGATTAACGGCGATAAAGGCTATAACGGTCTCGCTGAAGTCGGTAAGAAATT
CGAGAAAGATACCGGAATTAAAGTCACCGTTGAGCATCCGGATAAACTGGAAGAGAAATTCCCACAGGTT
GCGGCAACTGGCGATGGCCCTGACATTATCTTCTGGGCACACGACCGCTTTGGTGGCTACGCTCAATCTG
GCCTGTTGGCTGAAATCACCCCGGACAAAGCGTTCCAGGACAAGCTGTATCCGTTTACCTGGGATGCCGT
ACGTTACAACGGCAAGCTGATTGCTTACCCGATCGCTGTTGAAGCGTTATCGCTGATTTATAACAAAGAT
CTGCTGCCGAACCCGCCAAAAACCTGGGAAGAGATCCCGGCGCTGGATAAAGAACTGAAAGCGAAAGGTA
AGAGCGCGCTGATGTTCAACCTGCAAGAACCGTACTTCACCTGGCCGCTGATTGCTGCTGACGGGGGTTA
TGCGTTCAAGTATGAAAACGGCAAGTACGACATTAAAGACGTGGGCGTGGATAACGCTGGCGCGAAAGCG
GGTCTGACCTTCCTGGTTGACCTGATTAAAAACAAACACATGAATGCAGACACCGATTACTCCATCGCAG
AAGCTGCCTTTAATAAAGGCGAAACAGCGATGACCATCAACGGCCCGTGGGCATGGTCCAACATCGACAC
CAGCAAAGTGAATTATGGTGTAACGGTACTGCCGACCTTCAAGGGTCAACCATCCAAACCGTTCGTTGGC
GTGCTGAGCGCAGGTATTAACGCCGCCAGTCCGAACAAAGAGCTGGCAAAAGAGTTCCTCGAAAACTATC
TGCTGACTGATGAAGGTCTGGAAGCGGTTAATAAAGACAAACCGCTGGGTGCCGTAGCGCTGAAGTCTTA
CGAGGAAGAGTTGGCGAAAGATCCACGTATTGCCGCCACTATGGAAAACGCCCAGAAAGGTGAAATCATG
CCGAACATCCCGCAGATGTCCGCTTTCTGGTATGCCGTGCGTACTGCGGTGATCAACGCCGCCAGCGGTC
GTCAGACTGTCGATGAAGCCCTGAAAGACGCGCAGACTAATTCGAGCTCGAACAACAACAACAATAACAA
TAACAACAACCTCGGGATCGAGGGAAGGATTTCAGAATTCATCACCAACAGCGGCGACCGTATCAACACC
GTTCGTGGTCCGATCACCATCTCTGAGGCCGGTTTCACTCTGATGCATGAGCATATCTGCGGTTCTTCTG
CGGGTTTTCTCCGCGCTTGGCCGGAGTTCTTCGGTTCCCGTGATGCACTGGCGGAAAAAGCGGTTCGCGG
CCTCCGTCGCGCTCGTGCTGCCGGCGTTCGTACCATCGTTGATGTTTCTACCTTTGATCTCGGCCGTGAC
GTTGAGCTGCTCGCCGAAGTTTCTGAAGCGGCGGACGTTCACATCGTCGCGGCGACGGGTCTGTGGTTCG
ACCCGCCTCTGTCTATGCGCCTGCGTTCTGTTGAGGAACTCACCCAGTTCTTTCTGCGCGAAATCCAGTA
CGGTATCGAGGATACCGGCATCCGTGCAGGTATCATCAAAGTTGCGACCACCGGTAAAGCCACGCCGTTC
CAGGAGCGTGTACTCCGTGCGGCTGCACGCGCCTCTCTCGCGACCGGTGTGCCTGTTACCACCCATACCG
ATGCTTCTCAGCGTGACGGTGAGCAGCAGGCGGACATCTTCGAATCTGAAGGCCTCGATCCGAGCCGTGT
TTGCATTGGTCATTCTGACGACACCGACGACCTGGACTACCTGACCGCTCTCGCAGCTCGCGGTTATCTG
ATTGGTCTGGATCACATTCCGTGGAGCGCGATCGGCCTGGAAGACAACGCGTCCGCTGCCGCGATCCTGG
GCCTGCGCTCTTGGCAAACCCGTGCCCTCCTGATCAAAGCGCTGATCGACCAGGGCTACGCCGACCAGAT
CCTGGTTTCTAACGACTGGACGTTCGGTTTCTCTTCTTACGTTACCAACATCATGGATGTCATGGACCGT
GTTAACCCGGATGGTATGGCGTTCATCCCTCTGCGTGTTATTCCATTCCTCCGTGAAAAAGGTGTTCCGG
ACGAGACTCTCGAAACGATCATGGTTGACAACCCAGCTCGTTTCCTGTCTCCGACCCTGCGTGCGAGCTG
ATAACTGCAGGCAAGCTTGGCACTGGCCGTCGTTTTACAACGTCGTGACTGGGAAAACCCTGGCGTTACC
CAACTTAATCGCCTTGCAGCACATCCCCCTTTCGCCAGCTGGCGTAATAGCGAAGAGGCCCGCACCGATC
GCCCTTCCCAACAGTTGCGCAGCCTGAATGGCGAATGGCAGCTTGGCTGTTTTGGCGGATGAGATAAGAT
TTTCAGCCTGATACAGATTAAATCAGAACGCAGAAGCGGTCTGATAAAACAGAATTTGCCTGGCGGCAGT
AGCGCGGTGGTCCCACCTGACCCCATGCCGAACTCAGAAGTGAAACGCCGTAGCGCCGATGGTAGTGTGG
GGTCTCCCCATGCGAGAGTAGGGAACTGCCAGGCATCAAATAAAACGAAAGGCTCAGTCGAAAGACTGGG
CCTTTCGTTTTATCTGTTGTTTGTCGGTGAACGCTCTCCTGAGTAGGACAAATCCGCCGGGAGCGGATTT
GAACGTTGCGAAGCAACGGCCCGGAGGGTGGCGGGCAGGACGCCCGCCATAAACTGCCAGGCATCAAATT
AAGCAGAAGGCCATCCTGACGGATGGCCTTTTTGCGTTTCTACAAACTCTTTTTGTTTATTTTTCTAAAT
ACATTCAAATATGTATCCGCTCATGAGACAATAACCCTGATAAATGCTTCAATAATATTGAAAAAGGAAG
AGTATGAGTATTCAACATTTCCGTGTCGCCCTTATTCCCTTTTTTGCGGCATTTTGCCTTCCTGTTTTTG
CTCACCCAGAAACGCTGGTGAAAGTAAAAGATGCTGAAGATCAGTTGGGTGCACGAGTGGGTTACATCGA
ACTGGATCTCAACAGCGGTAAGATCCTTGAGAGTTTTCGCCCCGAAGAACGTTCTCCAATGATGAGCACT
TTTAAAGTTCTGCTATGTGGCGCGGTATTATCCCGTGTTGACGCCGGGCAAGAGCAACTCGGTCGCCGCA
TACACTATTCTCAGAATGACTTGGTTGAGTACTCACCAGTCACAGAAAAGCATCTTACGGATGGCATGAC
AGTAAGAGAATTATGCAGTGCTGCCATAACCATGAGTGATAACACTGCGGCCAACTTACTTCTGACAACG
ATCGGAGGACCGAAGGAGCTAACCGCTTTTTTGCACAACATGGGGGATCATGTAACTCGCCTTGATCGTT
GGGAACCGGAGCTGAATGAAGCCATACCAAACGACGAGCGTGACACCACGATGCCTGTAGCAATGGCAAC
AACGTTGCGCAAACTATTAACTGGCGAACTACTTACTCTAGCTTCCCGGCAACAATTAATAGACTGGATG
GAGGCGGATAAAGTTGCAGGACCACTTCTGCGCTCGGCCCTTCCGGCTGGCTGGTTTATTGCTGATAAAT
CTGGAGCCGGTGAGCGTGGGTCTCGCGGTATCATTGCAGCACTGGGGCCAGATGGTAAGCCCTCCCGTAT
CGTAGTTATCTACACGACGGGGAGTCAGGCAACTATGGATGAACGAAATAGACAGATCGCTGAGATAGGT
GCCTCACTGATTAAGCATTGGTAACTGTCAGACCAAGTTTACTCATATATACTTTAGATTGATT
[38 nt withheld, positions 5315-5352]
A
[37 nt withheld, positions 5354-5390]
ATTTTGTTAAAATTCGCGTTAAATTTTTGTTAAATCAGCTCATTTTTTAACCAATAGGCCGAAATCGGCA
AAATCCCTTATAAATCAAAAGAATAGACCGAGATAGGGT
[37 nt withheld, positions 5500-5536]
AAAGAACGTGGACTCCAACGTCAAAGG
[141 nt withheld, positions 5564-5704]
G
[125 nt withheld, positions 5706-5830]
AAAGGATCTAGGTGAAGATCCTTTTTGATAATCTCATGACCAAAATCCCTTAACGTGAGTTTTCGTTCCA
CTGAGCGTCAGACCCCGTAGAAAAGATCAAAGGATCTTCTTGAGATCCTTTTTTTCTGCGCGTAATCTGC
TGCTTGCAAACAAAAAAACCACCGCTACCAGCGGTGGTTTGTTTGCCGGATCAAGAGCTACCAACTCTTT
TTCCGAAGGTAACTGGCTTCAGCAGAGCGCAGATACCAAATACTGTCCTTCTAGTGTAGCCGTAGTTAGG
CCACCACTTCAAGAACTCTGTAGCACCGCCTACATACCTCGCTCTGCTAATCCTGTTACCAGTGGCTGCT
GCCAGTGGCGATAAGTCGTGTCTTACCGGGTTGGACTCAAGACGATAGTTACCGGATAAGGCGCAGCGGT
CGGGCTGAACGGGGGGTTCGTGCACACAGCCCAGCTTGGAGCGAACGACCTACACCGAACTGAGATACCT
ACAGCGTGAGCTATGAGAAAGCGCCACGCTTCCCGAAGGGAGAAAGGCGGACAGGTATCCGGTAAGCGGC
AGGGTCGGAACAGGAGAGCGCACGAGGGAGCTTCCAGGGGGAAACGCCTGGTATCTTTATAGTCCTGTCG
GGTTTCGCCACCTCTGACTTGAGCGTCGATTTTTGTGATGCTCGTCAGGGGGGCGGAGCCTATGGAAAAA
CGCCAGCAACGCGGCCTTTTTACGGTTCCTGGCCTTTTGCTGGCCTTTTGCTCACATGTTCTTTCCTGCG
TTATCCCCTGATTCTGTGGATAACCGTATTACCGCCTTTGAGTGAGCTGATACCGCTCGCCGCAGCCGAA
CGACCGAGCGCAGCGAGTCAGTGAGCGAGGAAGCGGAAGAGCGCCTGATGCGGTATTTTCTCCTTACGCA
TCTGTGCGGTATTTCACACCGCATATATGGTGCACTCTCAGTACAATCTGCTCTGATGCCGCATAGTTAA
GCCAGTATACACTCCGCTATCGCTACGTGACTGGGTCATGGCTGCGCCCCGACACCCGCCAACACCCGCT
GACGCGCCCTGACGGGCTTGTCTGCTCCCGGCATCCGCTTACAGACAAGCTGTGACCGTCTCCGGGAGCT
GCATGTGTCAGAGGTTTTCACCGTCATCACCGAAACGCGCGAGGCAGCTGCGGTAAAGCTCATCAGCGTG
GTCGTGCAGCGATTCACAGATGTCTGCCTGTTCATCCGCGTCCAGCTCGTTGAGTTTCTCCAGAAGCGTT
AATGTCTGGCTTCTGATAAAGCGGGCCATGTTAAGGGCGGTTTTTTCCTGTTTGGTCACTGATGCCTCCG
TGTAAGGGGGATTTCTGTTCATGGGGGTAATGATACCGATGAAACGAGAGAGGATGCTCACGATACGGGT
TACTGATGATGAACATGCCCGGTTACTGGAACGTTGTGAGGGTAAACAACTGGCGGTATGGATGCGGCGG
GACCAGAGAAAAATCACTCAGGGTCAATGCCAGCGCTTCGTTAATACAGATGTAGGTGTTCCACAGGGTA
GCCAGCAGCATCCTGCGATGCAGATCCGGAACATAATGGTGCAGGGCGCTGACTTCCGCGTTTCCAGACT
TTACGAAACACGGAAACCGAAGACCATTCATGTTGTTGCTCAGGTCGCAGACGTTTTGCAGCAGCAGTCG
CTTCACGTTCGCTCGCGTATCGGTGATTCATTCTGCTAACCAGTAAGGCAACCCCGCCAGCCTAGCCGGG
TCCTCAACGACAGGAGCACGATCATGCGCACCCGTGGCCAGGACCCAACGCTGCCCGAAATT
