Features (pLannotate 1.2.2; 19 found; start..end, strand, type, name):
    109..137     +  promoter       tac promoter: strong E. coli promoter; hybrid between the trp and lac UV5 promoters
    145..161     +  protein_bind   lac operator: The lac repressor binds to the lac operator to inhibit transcription in E. coli. This inhibition can be relieved by adding lactose or isopropyl-β-D-thiogalactopyranoside (IPTG). lac repressor encoded by lacI
    231..1331    +  CDS            MBP: maltose binding protein from E. coli; malE (mutated); This version of the gene does not encode a signal sequence, so MBP will remain in the cytosol.
   1413..2411    +  CDS            opd (fragment): OPD_BREDI - Experimental evidence at protein level: Swiss-Prot protein existence level 1. Has an unusual substrate specificity for synthetic organophosphate triesters and phosphorofluoridates. All of the phosphate triesters found to be substrates are synthetic compounds. The identity of any naturally occurring substrate for the enzyme is unknown. Has no detectable activity with phosphate monoesters or diesters and no activity as an esterase or protease. It catalyzes the hydrolysis of the insecticide paraoxon at a rate approaching the diffusion limit and thus appears to be optimally evolved for
   2434..2588    +  CDS            lacZα (fragment): LacZα fragment of β-galactosidase; lacZ fragment
   2681..2796    +  ncRNA          5S rRNA: Accession: RF00001 - 5S ribosomal RNA
   2800..2886    +  terminator     rrnB T1 terminator: Escherichia coli rrnB; transcription terminator T1 from the E. coli rrnB gene
   2978..3005    +  terminator     rrnB T2 terminator: transcription terminator T2 from the E. coli rrnB gene
   3024..3115    +  promoter       AmpR promoter: bla
   3116..3976    +  CDS            AmpR: β-lactamase; bla; confers resistance to ampicillin, carbenicillin, and related antibiotics
   4018..4531    -  rep_origin     M13 ori (sequence partly withheld): M13 bacteriophage origin of replication; arrow indicates direction of (+) strand synthesis
   4642..5230    +  rep_origin     ori: high-copy-number ColE1/pMB1/pBR322/pUC origin of replication
   5416..5556    -  misc_feature   bom: basis of mobility region from pBR322
   5658..5849    -  CDS            rop: Rop protein, which maintains plasmids at low copy number; rop
   5866..6246    +  CDS            YPB1_ECOLX: Protein predicted: Swiss-Prot protein existence level 4. From Escherichia coli.
   6345..6422    +  promoter       lacIq promoter: lacI (mutant); In the lacIq allele, a single base change in the promoter boosts expression of the lacI gene about 10-fold.
   6423..7505    +  CDS            lacI: lac repressor; lacI; The lac repressor binds to the lac operator to inhibit transcription in E. coli. This inhibition can be relieved by adding lactose or isopropyl-β-D-thiogalactopyranoside (IPTG).
   7518..7539    +  protein_bind   CAP binding site: CAP binding activates transcription in the presence of cAMP. E. coli catabolite activator protein
   7558..7575    +  promoter       tet promoter (fragment): E. coli promoter for tetracycline efflux protein gene
>Addgene plasmid #111638 | PTE_25 | addgene full sequence | sequence record 213408 | Addgene NGS Result
GTCGTAAATCACTGCATAATTCGTGTCGCTCAAGGCGCACTCCCGTTCTGGATAATGTTTTTTGCGCCGA
CATCATAACGGTTCTGGCAAATATTCTGAAATGAGCTGTTGACAATTAATCATCGGCTCGTATAATGTGT
GGAATTGTGAGCGGATAACAATTTCACACAGGAAACAGCCAGTCCGTTTAGGTGTTTTCACGAGCACTTC
ACCAACAAGGACCATAGATTATGAAAACTGAAGAAGGTAAACTGGTAATCTGGATTAACGGCGATAAAGG
CTATAACGGTCTCGCTGAAGTCGGTAAGAAATTCGAGAAAGATACCGGAATTAAAGTCACCGTTGAGCAT
CCGGATAAACTGGAAGAGAAATTCCCACAGGTTGCGGCAACTGGCGATGGCCCTGACATTATCTTCTGGG
CACACGACCGCTTTGGTGGCTACGCTCAATCTGGCCTGTTGGCTGAAATCACCCCGGACAAAGCGTTCCA
GGACAAGCTGTATCCGTTTACCTGGGATGCCGTACGTTACAACGGCAAGCTGATTGCTTACCCGATCGCT
GTTGAAGCGTTATCGCTGATTTATAACAAAGATCTGCTGCCGAACCCGCCAAAAACCTGGGAAGAGATCC
CGGCGCTGGATAAAGAACTGAAAGCGAAAGGTAAGAGCGCGCTGATGTTCAACCTGCAAGAACCGTACTT
CACCTGGCCGCTGATTGCTGCTGACGGGGGTTATGCGTTCAAGTATGAAAACGGCAAGTACGACATTAAA
GACGTGGGCGTGGATAACGCTGGCGCGAAAGCGGGTCTGACCTTCCTGGTTGACCTGATTAAAAACAAAC
ACATGAATGCAGACACCGATTACTCCATCGCAGAAGCTGCCTTTAATAAAGGCGAAACAGCGATGACCAT
CAACGGCCCGTGGGCATGGTCCAACATCGACACCAGCAAAGTGAATTATGGTGTAACGGTACTGCCGACC
TTCAAGGGTCAACCATCCAAACCGTTCGTTGGCGTGCTGAGCGCAGGTATTAACGCCGCCAGTCCGAACA
AAGAGCTGGCAAAAGAGTTCCTCGAAAACTATCTGCTGACTGATGAAGGTCTGGAAGCGGTTAATAAAGA
CAAACCGCTGGGTGCCGTAGCGCTGAAGTCTTACGAGGAAGAGTTGGCGAAAGATCCACGTATTGCCGCC
ACCATGGAAAACGCCCAGAAAGGTGAAATCATGCCGAACATCCCGCAGATGTCCGCTTTCTGGTATGCCG
TGCGTACTGCGGTGATCAACGCCGCCAGCGGTCGTCAGACTGTCGATGAAGCCCTGAAAGACGCGCAGAC
TAATTCGAGCTCGAACAACAACAACAATAACAATAACAACAACCTCGGGATCGAGGGAAGGATTTCAGAA
TTCATCACCAACAGCGGCGATCGTATCAACACCGTTCGTGGTCCGATCACCATCTCTGAGGCCGGTTTCA
CTCTGATGCATGAGCATATCTGCGGTTCTTCTGCGGGTTTTCTCCGCGCTTGGCCGGAGTTCTTCGGTTC
CCGTGATGCACTGGCGGAAAAAGCGGTTCGCGGCCTCCGTCGCGCTCGTGCTGCCGGCGTTCGTACCATC
GTTGATGTTTCTACCTTTGATCTCGGCCGTGACGTTGAGCTGCTCGCCGAAGTTTCTGAAGCGGCGGACG
TTCACATCGTCGCGGCGACGGGTCTGTGGTTCGACCCGCCTCTGTCTATGCGCCTGCGTTCTGTTGAGGA
ACTCACCCAGTTCTTTCTGCGCGAAATCCAGTACGGTATCGAGGATACCGGCATCCGTGCAGGTATCATC
AAAGTTGCGACCACCGGTAAAGCCACGCCGTTCCAGGAGCGTGTACTCCGTGCGGCTGCACGCGCCTCTC
TCGCGACCGGTGTGCCTGTTACCACCCATACCGATGCTTCTCAGCGTGACGGTGAGCAGCAGGCGGACAT
CTTCGAATCTGAAGGCCTCGATCCGAGCCGTGTTTGCATTGGTCATTCTGACGACACCGACGACCTGGAC
TACCTGACCGCTCTCGCAGCTCGCGGTTATCTGATTGGTCTGGATCACATTCCGTGGAGCGCGATCGGCC
TGGAAGACAACGCGTCCGCTGCCGCGATCCTGGGCCTGCGCTCTTGGCAAACCCGTGCCCTCCTGATCAA
AGCGCTGATCGACCAGGGCTACGCCGACCAGATCCTGGTTTCTAACGACTGGACGTTCGGTTTCTCTTCT
TACGTTACCAACATCATGGATGTCATGGACCGTGTTAACCCGGATGGTATGGCGTTCATCCCTCTGCGTG
TTATTCCATTCCTCCGTGAAAAAGGTGTTCCGGACGAGACTCTCGAAACGATCATGGTTGACAACCCAGC
TCGTTTCCTGTCTCCGACCCTGCGTGCGAGCTGATAACTGCAGGCAAGCTTGGCACTGGCCGTCGTTTTA
CAACGTCGTGACTGGGAAAACCCTGGCGTTACCCAACTTAATCGCCTTGCAGCACATCCCCCTTTCGCCA
GCTGGCGTAATAGCGAAGAGGCCCGCACCGATCGCCCTTCCCAACAGTTGCGCAGCCTGAATGGCGAATG
GCAGCTTGGCTGTTTTGGCGGATGAGATAAGATTTTCAGCCTGATACAGATTAAATCAGAACGCAGAAGC
GGTCTGATAAAACAGAATTTGCCTGGCGGCAGTAGCGCGGTGGTCCCACCTGACCCCATGCCGAACTCAG
AAGTGAAACGCCGTAGCGCCGATGGTAGTGTGGGGTCTCCCCATGCGAGAGTAGGGAACTGCCAGGCATC
AAATAAAACGAAAGGCTCAGTCGAAAGACTGGGCCTTTCGTTTTATCTGTTGTTTGTCGGTGAACGCTCT
CCTGAGTAGGACAAATCCGCCGGGAGCGGATTTGAACGTTGCGAAGCAACGGCCCGGAGGGTGGCGGGCA
GGACGCCCGCCATAAACTGCCAGGCATCAAATTAAGCAGAAGGCCATCCTGACGGATGGCCTTTTTGCGT
TTCTACAAACTCTTTTGTTTATTTTTCTAAATACATTCAAATATGTATCCGCTCATGAGACAATAACCCT
GATAAATGCTTCAATAATATTGAAAAAGGAAGAGTATGAGTATTCAACATTTCCGTGTCGCCCTTATTCC
CTTTTTTGCGGCATTTTGCCTTCCTGTTTTTGCTCACCCAGAAACGCTGGTGAAAGTAAAAGATGCTGAA
GATCAGTTGGGTGCACGAGTGGGTTACATCGAACTGGATCTCAACAGCGGTAAGATCCTTGAGAGTTTTC
GCCCCGAAGAACGTTTCCCAATGATGAGCACTTTTAAAGTTCTGCTATGTGGCGCGGTATTATCCCGTGT
TGACGCCGGGCAAGAGCAACTCGGTCGCCGCATACACTATTCTCAGAATGACTTGGTTGAGTACTCACCA
GTCACAGAAAAGCATCTTACGGATGGCATGACAGTAAGAGAATTATGCAGTGCTGCCATAACCATGAGTG
ATAACACTGCGGCCAACTTACTTCTGACAACGATCGGAGGACCGAAGGAGCTAACCGCTTTTTTGCACAA
CATGGGGGATCATGTAACTCGCCTTGATCGTTGGGAACCGGAGCTGAATGAAGCCATACCAAACGACGAG
CGTGACACCACGATGCCTGTAGCAATGGCAACAACGTTGCGCAAACTATTAACTGGCGAACTACTTACTC
TAGCTTCCCGGCAACAATTAATAGACTGGATGGAGGCGGATAAAGTTGCAGGACCACTTCTGCGCTCGGC
CCTTCCGGCTGGCTGGTTTATTGCTGATAAATCTGGAGCCGGTGAGCGTGGGTCTCGCGGTATCATTGCA
GCACTGGGGCCAGATGGTAAGCCCTCCCGTATCGTAGTTATCTACACGACGGGGAGTCAGGCAACTATGG
ATGAACGAAATAGACAGATCGCTGAGATAGGTGCCTCACTGATTAAGCATTGGTAACTGTCAGACCAAGT
TTACTCATATATACTTTAGATTGATT
[38 nt withheld, positions 4017-4054]
A
[37 nt withheld, positions 4056-4092]
ATTTTGTTAAAATTCGCGTTAAATTTTTGTTAAATCAGCTCATTTTTTAACCAATAGGCCGAAATCGGCA
AAATCCCTTATAAATCAAAAGAATAGCCCGAGATAGGGT
[37 nt withheld, positions 4202-4238]
AAAGAACGTGGACTCCAACGTCAAAGG
[141 nt withheld, positions 4266-4406]
G
[125 nt withheld, positions 4408-4532]
AAAGGATCTAGGTGAAGATCCTTTTTGATAATCTCATGACCAAAATCCCTTAACGTGAGTTTTCGTTCCA
CTGAGCGTCAGACCCCGTAGAAAAGATCAAAGGATCTTCTTGAGATCCTTTTTTTCTGCGCGTAATCTGC
TGCTTGCAAACAAAAAAACCACCGCTACCAGCGGTGGTTTGTTTGCCGGATCAAGAGCTACCAACTCTTT
TTCCGAAGGTAACTGGCTTCAGCAGAGCGCAGATACCAAATACTGTCCTTCTAGTGTAGCCGTAGTTAGG
CCACCACTTCAAGAACTCTGTAGCACCGCCTACATACCTCGCTCTGCTAATCCTGTTACCAGTGGCTGCT
GCCAGTGGCGATAAGTCGTGTCTTACCGGGTTGGACTCAAGACGATAGTTACCGGATAAGGCGCAGCGGT
CGGGCTGAACGGGGGGTTCGTGCACACAGCCCAGCTTGGAGCGAACGACCTACACCGAACTGAGATACCT
ACAGCGTGAGCTATGAGAAAGCGCCACGCTTCCCGAAGGGAGAAAGGCGGACAGGTATCCGGTAAGCGGC
AGGGTCGGAACAGGAGAGCGCACGAGGGAGCTTCCAGGGGGAAACGCCTGGTATCTTTATAGTCCTGTCG
GGTTTCGCCACCTCTGACTTGAGCGTCGATTTTTGTGATGCTCGTCAGGGGGGCGGAGCCTATGGAAAAA
CGCCAGCAACGCGGCCTTTTTACGGTTCCTGGCCTTTTGCTGGCCTTTTGCTCACATGTTCTTTCCTGCG
TTATCCCCTGATTCTGTGGATAACCGTATTACCGCCTTTGAGTGAGCTGATACCGCTCGCCGCAGCCGAA
CGACCGAGCGCAGCGAGTCAGTGAGCGAGGAAGCGGAAGAGCGCCTGATGCGGTATTTTCTCCTTACGCA
TCTGTGCGGTATTTCACACCGCATATGGTGCACTCTCAGTACAATCTGCTCTGATGCCGCATAGTTAAGC
CAGTATACACTCCGCTATCGCTACGTGACTGGGTCATGGCTGCGCCCCGACACCCGCCAACACCCGCTGA
CGCGCCCTGACGGGCTTGTCTGCTCCCGGCATCCGCTTACAGACAAGCTGTGACCGTCTCCGGGAGCTGC
ATGTGTCAGAGGTTTTCACCGTCATCACCGAAACGCGCGAGGCAGCTGCGGTAAAGCTCATCAGCGTGGT
CGTGCAGCGATTCACAGATGTCTGCCTGTTCATCCGCGTCCAGCTCGTTGAGTTTCTCCAGAAGCGTTAA
TGTCTGGCTTCTGATAAAGCGGGCCATGTTAAGGGCGGTTTTTTCCTGTTTGGTCACTGATGCCTCCGTG
TAAGGGGGATTTCTGTTCATGGGGGTAATGATACCGATGAAACGAGAGAGGATGCTCACGATACGGGTTA
CTGATGATGAACATGCCCGGTTACTGGAACGTTGTGAGGGTAAACAACTGGCGGTATGGATGCGGCGGGA
CCAGAGAAAAATCACTCAGGGTCAATGCCAGCGCTTCGTTAATACAGATGTAGGTGTTCCACAGGGTAGC
CAGCAGCATCCTGCGATGCAGATCCGGAACATAATGGTGCAGGGCGCTGACTTCCGCGTTTCCAGACTTT
ACGAAACACGGAAACCGAAGACCATTCATGTTGTTGCTCAGGTCGCAGACGTTTTGCAGCAGCAGTCGCT
TCACGTTCGCTCGCGTATCGGTGATTCATTCTGCTAACCAGTAAGGCAACCCCGCCAGCCTAGCCGGGTC
CTCAACGACAGGAGCACGATCATGCGCACCCGTGGCCAGGACCCAACGCTGCCCGAAATTCCGACACCAT
CGAATGGTGCAAAACCTTTCGCGGTATGGCATGATAGCGCCCGGAAGAGAGTCAATTCAGGGTGGTGAAT
GTGAAACCAGTAACGTTATACGATGTCGCAGAGTATGCCGGTGTCTCTTATCAGACCGTTTCCCGCGTGG
TGAACCAGGCCAGCCACGTTTCTGCGAAAACGCGGGAAAAAGTGGAAGCGGCGATGGCGGAGCTGAATTA
CATTCCCAACCGCGTGGCACAACAACTGGCGGGCAAACAGTCGTTGCTGATTGGCGTTGCCACCTCCAGT
CTGGCCCTGCACGCGCCGTCGCAAATTGTCGCGGCGATTAAATCTCGCGCCGATCAACTGGGTGCCAGCG
TGGTGGTGTCGATGGTAGAACGAAGCGGCGTCGAAGCCTGTAAAGCGGCGGTGCACAATCTTCTCGCGCA
ACGCGTCAGTGGGCTGATCATTAACTATCCGCTGGATGACCAGGATGCCATTGCTGTGGAAGCTGCCTGC
ACTAATGTTCCGGCGTTATTTCTTGATGTCTCTGACCAGACACCCATCAACAGTATTATTTTCTCCCATG
AAGACGGTACGCGACTGGGCGTGGAGCATCTGGTCGCATTGGGTCACCAGCAAATCGCGCTGTTAGCGGG
CCCATTAAGTTCTGTCTCGGCGCGTCTGCGTCTGGCTGGCTGGCATAAATATCTCACTCGCAATCAAATT
CAGCCGATAGCGGAACGGGAAGGCGACTGGAGTGCCATGTCCGGTTTTCAACAAACCATGCAAATGCTGA
ATGAGGGCATCGTTCCCACTGCGATGCTGGTTGCCAACGATCAGATGGCGCTGGGCGCAATGCGCGCCAT
TACCGAGTCCGGGCTGCGCGTTGGTGCGGATATCTCGGTAGTGGGATACGACGATACCGAAGACAGCTCA
TGTTATATCCCGCCGTTAACCACCATCAAACAGGATTTTCGCCTGCTGGGGCAAACCAGCGTGGACCGCT
TGCTGCAACTCTCTCAGGGCCAGGCGGTGAAGGGCAATCAGCTGTTGCCCGTCTCACTGGTGAAAAGAAA
AACCACCCTGGCGCCCAATACGCAAACCGCCTCTCCCCGCGCGTTGGCCGATTCATTAATGCAGCTGGCA
CGACAGGTTTCCCGACTGGAAAGCGGGCAGTGAGCGCAACGCAATTAATGTAAGTTAGCTCACTCATTAG
GCACAATTCTCATGTTTGACAGCTTATCATCGACTGCACGGTGCACCAATGCTTCTGGCGTCAGGCAGCC
ATCGGAAGCTGTGGTATGGCTGTGCAG
